>Addgene plasmid #230316 | AiP13652 - pAAV-AiE0549h-minBG-SYFP2-P2A-3XFLAG-10aa-H2B-WPRE3-BGHpA (Alias: CN3652) | addgene full sequence | sequence record 470724 | Addgene NGS Result
CTTACGGATGGCATGACAGTAAGAGAATTATGCAGTGCTGCCATAACCATGAGTGATAACACTGCGGCCA
ACTTACTTCTGACAACGATCGGAGGACCGAAGGAGCTAACCGCTTTTTTGCACAACATGGGGGATCATGT
AACTCGCCTTGATCGTTGGGAACCGGAGCTGAATGAAGCCATACCAAACGACGAGCGTGACACCACGATG
CCTGTAGCAATGGCAACAACGTTGCGCAAACTATTAACTGGCGAACTACTTACTCTAGCTTCCCGGCAAC
AATTAATAGACTGGATGGAGGCGGATAAAGTTGCAGGACCACTTCTGCGCTCGGCCCTTCCGGCTGGCTG
GTTTATTGCTGATAAATCTGGAGCCGGTGAGCGTGGGTCTCGCGGTATCATTGCAGCACTGGGGCCAGAT
GGTAAGCCCTCCCGTATCGTAGTTATCTACACGACGGGGAGTCAGGCAACTATGGATGAACGAAATAGAC
AGATCGCTGAGATAGGTGCCTCACTGATTAAGCATTGGTAACTGTCAGACCAAGTTTACTCATATATACT
TTAGATTGATTTAAAACTTCATTTTTAATTTAAAAGGATCTAGGTGAAGATCCTTTTTGATAATCTCATG
ACCAAAATCCCTTAACGTGAGTTTTCGTTCCACTGAGCGTCAGACCCCGTAGAAAAGATCAAAGGATCTT
CTTGAGATCCTTTTTTTCTGCGCGTAATCTGCTGCTTGCAAACAAAAAAACCACCGCTACCAGCGGTGGT
TTGTTTGCCGGATCAAGAGCTACCAACTCTTTTTCCGAAGGTAACTGGCTTCAGCAGAGCGCAGATACCA
AATACTGTTCTTCTAGTGTAGCCGTAGTTAGGCCACCACTTCAAGAACTCTGTAGCACCGCCTACATACC
TCGCTCTGCTAATCCTGTTACCAGTGGCTGCTGCCAGTGGCGATAAGTCGTGTCTTACCGGGTTGGACTC
AAGACGATAGTTACCGGATAAGGCGCAGCGGTCGGGCTGAACGGGGGGTTCGTGCACACAGCCCAGCTTG
GAGCGAACGACCTACACCGAACTGAGATACCTACAGCGTGAGCTATGAGAAAGCGCCACGCTTCCCGAAG
GGAGAAAGGCGGACAGGTATCCGGTAAGCGGCAGGGTCGGAACAGGAGAGCGCACGAGGGAGCTTCCAGG
GGGAAACGCCTGGTATCTTTATAGTCCTGTCGGGTTTCGCCACCTCTGACTTGAGCGTCGATTTTTGTGA
TGCTCGTCAGGGGGGCGGAGCCTATGGAAAAACGCCAGCAACGCGGCCTTTTTACGGTTCCTGGCCTTTT
GCTGGCCTTTTGCTCACATGTCCTGCAGGCAGCTGCGCGCTCGCTCGCTCACTGAGGCCGCCCGGGCGTC
GGGCGACCTTTGGTCGCCCGGCCTCAGTGAGCGAGCGAGCGCGCAGAGAGGGAGTGGCCAACTCCATCAC
TAGGGGTTCCTGCGGCCGCACGCGTCAGAAGGTAATATATACTCTGATAGAGTTAAAGTATCATGAAAGA
AAAAGAGAAGAAATGCATTTGGTTTGAGGATCTGTGAAAGCTTCAAGCAGAAGGTGGAATTTGGAAGTGG
GTCTTGAAAAATGTGTGGATTCCTCTGGGAAGTGAATTGAACCAGTAGAATTCCACACTGAAGAAACAGC
AGGCAAAGGCAAGGAGGTGTGAAACTCCCCAGTCTTCAGAAGCTACAGTGGGCCCTCTAAGTCTGAAAAG
AATGTGGGTGAAAGGACAGTGTGAGAGATAAGGCCACAAAGGAAAGTTAGGACCAGACACCCCGCATTCT
CAATGCCTTCTACGAGCTCGGGCTGGGCATAAAAGTCAGGGCAGAGCCATCTATTGCTTACATTTGCTTC
TGGGATCCAGATCTTTCGAAGCTAGCGCTACCGGTCGCCACCATGGTCTCCAAGGGCGAGGAGCTGTTCA
CCGGGGTGGTGCCCATCCTGGTCGAGCTGGACGGCGATGTCAACGGCCACAAGTTCAGCGTGTCCGGCGA
GGGCGAGGGCGATGCCACCTACGGCAAGCTGACCCTGAAGCTGATCTGCACCACCGGCAAGCTGCCCGTG
CCCTGGCCCACCCTCGTGACCACCCTGGGCTACGGCGTGCAGTGCTTCGCCCGCTACCCCGACCACATGA
AGCAGCACGACTTCTTCAAGTCCGCCATGCCCGAAGGCTACGTCCAGGAGCGCACCATCTTCTTCAAAGA
CGACGGCAACTACAAGACCCGCGCCGAGGTGAAGTTCGAGGGCGACACCCTGGTGAACCGCATCGAGCTG
AAGGGCATCGACTTCAAGGAGGACGGCAACATCCTGGGGCACAAGCTGGAGTACAACTACAACAGCCACA
ACGTCTATATCACCGCCGACAAGCAGAAGAACGGCATCAAGGCCAACTTCAAGATCCGCCACAACATCGA
GGACGGCGGCGTGCAGCTCGCCGACCACTACCAGCAGAACACCCCCATCGGCGACGGCCCCGTGCTGCTG
CCCGACAACCACTACCTGAGCTACCAGTCCAAGCTGAGCAAAGACCCCAACGAGAAGCGCGATCACATGG
TCCTGCTGGAGTTCGTGACCGCCGCCGGGATCACTCTCGGCATGGACGAGCTGTACAAGGGCTCTGGTGC
TACCAACTTCTCACTGTTGAAACAGGCAGGGGATGTAGAGGAGAATCCAGGGCCTGGTGCTAGTGGAGAC
TACAAAGACCATGACGGAGATTATAAAGATCATGACATCGATTACAAGGATGACGATGACAAGTCCGGAC
TCAGATCTGGAGGCTCCGGAGGCCCAGAGCCAGCGAAGTCTGCTCCCGCCCCGAAAAAGGGCTCCAAGAA
GGCGGTGACTAAGGCGCAGAAGAAAGGCGGCAAGAAGCGCAAGCGCAGCCGCAAGGAGAGCTATTCCATC
TATGTGTACAAGGTTCTGAAGCAGGTCCACCCTGACACCGGCATTTCGTCCAAGGCCATGGGCATCATGA
ATTCGTTTGTGAACGACATTTTCGAGCGCATCGCAGGAGAGGCTTCCCGCCTGGCGCATTACAACAAGCG
CTCGACCATCACCTCCCGGGAGATCCAGACGGCCGTGCGCCTGCTGCTGCCTGGGGAGTTGGCCAAGCAC
GCCGTGTCCGAGGGTACTAAGGCCATCACCAAGTACACCAGCGCTAAGTAATGAGGCGCGCCGCGGCCGC
GAATTCGATATCATAATCAACCTCTGGATTACAAAATTTGTGAAAGATTGACTGGTATTCTTAACTATGT
TGCTCCTTTTACGCTATGTGGATACGCTGCTTTAATGCCTTTGTATCATGCTATTGCTTCCCGTATGGCT
TTCATTTTCTCCTCCTTGTATAAATCCTGGTTAGTTCTTGCCACGGCGGAACTCATCGCCGCCTGCCTTG
CCCGCTGCTGGACAGGGGCTCGGCTGTTGGGCACTGACAATTCCGTGGCTCGAGAGATCTTCGACTGTGC
CTTCTAGTTGCCAGCCATCTGTTGTTTGCCCCTCCCCCGTGCCTTCCTTGACCCTGGAAGGTGCCACTCC
CACTGTCCTTTCCTAATAAAATGAGGAAATTGCATCGCATTGTCTGAGTAGGTGTCATTCTATTCTGGGG
GGTGGGGTGGGGCAGGACAGCAAGGGGGAGGATTGGGAAGACAATAGCAGGCATGAGATCTCACGTGCGG
ACCGAGCGGCCGCAGGAACCCCTAGTGATGGAGTTGGCCACTCCCTCTCTGCGCGCTCGCTCGCTCACTG
AGGCCGGGCGACCAAAGGTCGCCCGACGCCCGGGCTTTGCCCGGGCGGCCTCAGTGAGCGAGCGAGCGCG
CAGCTGCCTGCAGGGGCGCCTGATGCGGTATTTTCTCCTTACGCATCTGTGCGGTATTTCACACCGCATA
[95 nt withheld, positions 3921-4015]
T
[46 nt withheld, positions 4017-4062]
C
[141 nt withheld, positions 4064-4204]
CCTTTGACGTTGGAGTCCACGTTCTTT
[37 nt withheld, positions 4232-4268]
ACTCTATCTCGGGCTATTCTTTTGATTTATAAGGGATTTTGCCGATTTCGGTCTATTGGTTAAAAAATGA
GCTGATTTAACAAAAATTTAACGCGAATTTTAACAAAATATTAACGTTTACAATTTTATGGTGCACTCTC
AGTACAATCTGCTCTGATGCCGCATAGTTAAGCCAGCCCCGACACCCGCCAACACCCGCTGACGCGCCCT
GACGGGCTTGTCTGCTCCCGGCATCCGCTTACAGACAAGCTGTGACCGTCTCCGGGAGCTGCATGTGTCA
GAGGTTTTCACCGTCATCACCGAAACGCGCGAGACGAAAGGGCCTCGTGATACGCCTATTTTTATAGGTT
AATGTCATGATAATAATGGTTTCTTAGACGTCAGGTGGCACTTTTCGGGGAAATGTGCGCGGAACCCCTA
TTTGTTTATTTTTCTAAATACATTCAAATATGTATCCGCTCATGAGACAATAACCCTGATAAATGCTTCA
ATAATATTGAAAAAGGAAGAGTATGAGTATTCAACATTTCCGTGTCGCCCTTATTCCCTTTTTTGCGGCA
TTTTGCCTTCCTGTTTTTGCTCACCCAGAAACGCTGGTGAAAGTAAAAGATGCTGAAGATCAGTTGGGTG
CACGAGTGGGTTACATCGAACTGGATCTCAACAGCGGTAAGATCCTTGAGAGTTTTCGCCCCGAAGAACG
TTTTCCAATGATGAGCACTTTTAAAGTTCTGCTATGTGGCGCGGTATTATCCCGTATTGACGCCGGGCAA
GAGCAACTCGGTCGCCGCATACACTATTCTCAGAATGACTTGGTTGAGTACTCACCAGTCACAGAAAAGC
AT
Features (pLannotate 1.2.2; 16 found; start..end, strand, type, name):
    702..1290    +  rep_origin     ori: high-copy-number ColE1/pMB1/pBR322/pUC origin of replication
   1363..1390    +  repeat_region  AAV2 ITR (fragment): inverted terminal repeat of adeno-associated virus serotype 2 inverted
   1419..1446    +  repeat_region  AAV2 ITR (fragment): inverted terminal repeat of adeno-associated virus serotype 2 inverted
   1933..2649    +  CDS            SYFP2: SYFP2 is a basic (constitutively fluorescent) yellow fluorescent protein published in 2006, derived from Aequorea victoria. It is reported to be a very rapidly-maturing monomer with moderate acid sensitivity.
   2728..2793    +  CDS            3xFLAG: three tandem FLAG® epitope tags, followed by an enterokinase cleavage site
   2824..3201    +  CDS            H2B: human histone H2B; HIST1H2BJ
   3235..3392    +  misc_feature   WPRE (fragment): woodchuck hepatitis virus posttranscriptional regulatory element
   3398..3478    +  misc_feature   WPRE (fragment): woodchuck hepatitis virus posttranscriptional regulatory element
   3495..3606    +  polyA_signal   bGH poly(A) signal: bovine growth hormone polyadenylation signal
   3724..3864    +  repeat_region  AAV2 ITR: inverted terminal repeat of adeno-associated virus serotype 2 inverted
   3869..3920    -  misc_feature   bom (fragment): basis of mobility region from pBR322
   3939..4394    +  rep_origin     f1 ori (sequence partly withheld): f1 bacteriophage origin of replication; arrow indicates direction of (+) strand synthesis
   4395..4444    -  misc_feature   bom (fragment): basis of mobility region from pBR322
   4546..4581    -  CDS            rop (fragment): Rop protein, which maintains plasmids at low copy number; rop
   4676..4780    +  promoter       AmpR promoter: bla
   4781..531     +  CDS            AmpR (across the origin): β-lactamase; bla; confers resistance to ampicillin, carbenicillin, and related antibiotics
