[The description below was written by a language model from this plasmid's Addgene catalogue record and pLannotate feature annotations shown in this document.]
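Description:
AiP13652 - pAAV-AiE0549h-minBG-SYFP2-P2A-3XFLAG-10aa-H2B-WPRE3-BGHpA (alias CN3652) is a 5.1 kb AAV transfer plasmid built on a pAAV2 backbone and intended for packaging a recombinant AAV genome that reports enhancer activity in the brain. In bacteria it is maintained through a high-copy ColE1/pUC-type origin and selected with ampicillin via the bla gene and its promoter. The backbone also carries an f1 phage origin and small remnants of pBR322 bom and rop sequences. The expression cassette lies between AAV2 inverted terminal repeats, which supply the signals for replication and encapsidation. The automated annotation detects the right-hand ITR in full but only two short fragments of the left-hand one.

The enhancer AiE0549h sits upstream of the minimal beta-globin promoter (minBG). Neither element is annotated in the feature table, though the unannotated stretch between the left ITR and the SYFP2 coding sequence is where they would sit. A minimal promoter has little activity on its own, so expression depends on the enhancer, which is described as designed to drive transgene expression in specific brain cell populations; the record does not say which ones. The single open reading frame encodes the yellow fluorescent protein SYFP2, a P2A ribosome-skipping peptide, and human histone H2B carrying an N-terminal 3xFLAG tag joined by a 10-amino-acid linker. Expressing cells should therefore contain free SYFP2 that fills the cell and a separate chromatin-bound FLAG epitope that marks the nucleus and can be detected with antibodies. A shortened WPRE (WPRE3, detected as two fragments) enhances transcript expression, and a bovine growth hormone polyadenylation signal terminates the message. The plasmid belongs to a collection of enhancer AAVs developed for genetic access to cortical cell types.
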