Addgene plasmid #230316: AiP13652 - pAAV-AiE0549h-minBG-SYFP2-P2A-3XFLAG-10aa-H2B-WPRE3-BGHpA (Alias: CN3652)
Purpose: AiE0549h is an enhancer sequence, designed to drive AAV-mediated transgene expression in specific populations of brain cells
Depositing lab: Allen Institute for Brain Science & Boaz Levi. Depositing organization: Allen Institute. Publication: A suite of enhancer AAVs and transgenic mouse lines for genetic access to cortical cell types. Ben-Simon Y, Hooper M, Narayan S, Daigle TL, Dwivedi D, Way SW, Oster A, Stafford DA, Mich JK, Taormina MJ, Martinez RA, Opitz-Araya X, Roth JR, Alexander JR, Allen S, Amster A, Arbuckle J, Ayala A, Baker PM, Bakken TE, Barcelli T, Barta S, Bendrick J, Bertagnolli D, Bielstein C, Bishwakarma P, Bowlus J, Boyer G, Brouner K, Casian B, Casper T, Chakka AB, Chakrabarty R, Chance RK, Chavan S, Clark M, Colbert K, Collman F, Daniel S, Departee M, DiValentin P, Donadio N, Dotson N, Egdorf T, Fliss T, Gabitto M, Garcia J, Gary A, Gasperini M, Gloe J, Goldy J, Gore BB, Graybuck L, Greisman N, Haeseleer F, Halterman C, Haradon Z, Hastings SD, Helback O, Ho W, Hockemeyer D, Huang C, Huff S, Hunker A, Johansen N, Jones D, Juneau Z, Kalmbach B, Kannan M, Khem S, Kussick E, Kutsal R, Larsen R, Lee C, Lee AY, Leibly M, Lenz GH, Li S, Liang E, Lusk N, Madigan Z, Malloy J, Malone J, McCue R, Melchor J, Mollenkopf T, Moosman S, Morin E, Newman D, Ng L, Ngo K, Omstead V, Otto S, Oyama A, Pena N, Pham T, Phillips E, Pom CA, Potekhina L, Ransford S, Ray PL, Rette D, Reynoldson C, Rimorin C, Rocha D, Ruiz A, Sanchez REA, Sawyer L, Sedeno-Cortes A, Sevigny JP, Shapovalova N, Shepard N, Shulga L, Sigler AR, Siverts L, Soliman S, Somasundaram S, Staats B, Stewart K, Szelenyi E, Tieu M, Trader C, Tran A, van Velthoven CTJ, Walker M, Wang Y, Weed N, Wirthlin M, Wood T, Wynalda B, Yao Z, Zhou T, Ariza J, Dee N, Reding M, Ronellenfitch K, Mufti S, Sunkin SM, Smith KA, Esposito L, Waters J, Thyagarajan B, Yao S, Lein ES, Zeng H, Levi BP, Ngai J, Ting JT, Tasic B. Cell. 2025 May 16:S0092-8674(25)00513-6. doi: 10.1016/j.cell.2025.05.002. PubMed 40403729.
Backbone
  Vector backbone: pAAV2
  Vector type: AAV
Growth in bacteria
  Bacterial resistance: Ampicillin, 100 μg/mL
  Growth temperature: 37°C
  Growth strain: NEB Stable
  Copy number: High Copy
Gene/Insert
  Gene/Insert name: SYFP2-P2A-3XFLAG-10aa-H2B
  Species: Synthetic
  Promoter: minBG
  Cloning method: Gibson Cloning
Terms and licenses: Academic/Nonprofit Terms; Industry Terms: Not Available to Industry
How to cite: AiP13652 - pAAV-AiE0549h-minBG-SYFP2-P2A-3XFLAG-10aa-H2B-WPRE3-BGHpA (Alias: CN3652) was a gift from Allen Institute for Brain Science & Boaz Levi (Addgene plasmid # 230316 ; http://n2t.net/addgene:230316 ; RRID:Addgene_230316)
